>Addgene plasmid #227522 | pEPMS0CM0040 | addgene full sequence | sequence record 454872 | Addgene NGS Result
TAGGTCTCTAATGGACGTGTTCTATGGCTCCCTTCTGTCTATCTTTGTAATCTTCGTCACCTTGGCACTT
CACTTGGTGTTCCACAAGAACAACCGGACAGGTGTCCACCCACCGGGTGGAAAAGGATGGCCATTTTTGG
GAGAGACTGTGGAGTTTCTCTCCACGGGCTGGAATGGCCATCCTGAGAAATTTGTATTTGATCGAATGAC
CAAATACTCATCCAATATCTTCAAAACATCCTTGTTAGGATACAAGACCGCAGTATTTTGCGGGCCAGCG
GGCAACAAATTCTTGTTCTCGAACGAGTACAAACTTGTACGAATGTGGGTGCCGGATTACATTAACAAGT
TGTTCCCATCTAAATCAAGTGCGGCCGACGAAGCCATGAAAATGAGGAAATCTTTCCCGTTATTCCTAAA
ACCCGAGGCTTTGCAGAAATACATAGGCGTAATGGACGAGGTCACGGGAAAACACTTTTCAACTTCATGG
GAAAACCATGAAGTTGTCGCCGTGTACCCTCTTATAAAACAATTCGCCTTTGTGATCGCCTCTCGGTTGT
TTATTAGTGTACAAGATCCCGACCACATTGCGAAATTTGCGGGCCCTTTCGATGCATTAGTTTCGGGGAT
CTTTTCGATACCGATAGATTTCCCGGGAACACAGTTTAACAAAGCGGTTAAAGGTTCGAAACATATAAGG
AAAGAGATTATCGCTATAATCAAACAAAGGAAGGTGGATTTGAAAGAGGGGAAGGCTTCTCCTAAGCAAG
ATGTGTTGTCACATATGCTTGTTACAAATGGCGATGGTGATGATGCCATGACGGATTCAGATATTGCTAA
CAAATTGATAGCTTTGTTGATTGGTGGACATGATACTATTGCTAGTACATGCACTTCTATTGTGAGGTAT
CTTGCCGAGCTTCCCAATATTTACGAAGAAGTTTATAAAGAACAAATGGAAGTGGCAAAGTCAAAAGGGC
AAGGGGAAGTATTAAATTGGGAAGATATACATAAGATGAAATATTCATGGAATGTTGCATGTGAAGTGTT
GAGGCTTTCCCCTCCTTTCCAAGGAACATTCAGAGAAGTACTTGCAGATATCACCTTTAATGGTTTCTCC
ATCCCAAAGGGATGGAAGATTTATTGGAGCACAAATGGAGTACATAAGAATCGCGAATACTTTCCGGATC
CCCTTAAATTTGACCCGTCACGATACGAGGGAGATGGGCCAGCTCCATACACATATGTTCCATTTGGAGG
AGGGGCTAGGATGTGTCCCGGAAAAGAGTTTGCCCGATTAGAGATACTCGTTTTCATGCACCATATTGTC
AAGAGATTCCGGTGGCAGAAAACCATCCACGATGAGAAGATCGTCGTTGATCCTATGCCCGTTCCTGCCA
AAGGCCTCCCTGTTCGTCTTTACCCGCATAAAACCGGTTCGAGAGACCTAAGGCTAGGTGGAGGCTCAGT
GATGATAAGTCTGCGATGGTGGATGCATGTGTCATGGTCATAGCTGTTTCCTGTGTGAAATTGTTATCCG
CTCAGAGGGCACAATCCTATTCCGCGCTATCCGACAATCTCCAAGACATTAGGTGGAGTTCAGTTCGGCG
TATGGCATATGTCGCTGGAAAGAACATGTGAGCAAAAGGCCAGCAAAAGGCCAGGAACCGTAAAAAGGCC
GCGTTGCTGGCGTTTTTCCATAGGCTCCGCCCCCCTGACGAGCATCACAAAAATCGACGCTCAAGTCAGA
GGTGGCGAAACCCGACAGGACTATAAAGATACCAGGCGTTTCCCCCTGGAAGCTCCCTCGTGCGCTCTCC
TGTTCCGACCCTGCCGCTTACCGGATACCTGTCCGCCTTTCTCCCTTCGGGAAGCGTGGCGCTTTCTCAT
AGCTCACGCTGTAGGTATCTCAGTTCGGTGTAGGTCGTTCGCTCCAAGCTGGGCTGTGTGCACGAACCCC
CCGTTCAGCCCGACCGCTGCGCCTTATCCGGTAACTATCGTCTTGAGTCCAACCCGGTAAGACACGACTT
ATCGCCACTGGCAGCAGCCACTGGTAACAGGATTAGCAGAGCGAGGTATGTAGGCGGTGCTACAGAGTTC
TTGAAGTGGTGGCCTAACTACGGCTACACTAGAAGAACAGTATTTGGTATCTGCGCTCTGCTGAAGCCAG
TTACCTTCGGAAAAAGAGTTGGTAGCTCTTGATCCGGCAAACAAACCACCGCTGGTAGCGGTGGTTTTTT
TGTTTGCAAGCAGCAGATTACGCGCAGAAAAAAAGGATCTCAAGAAGATCCTTTGATCTTTTCTACGGGG
TCTGACGCTCTATTCAACAAAGCCGCCGTCCCGTCAAGTCAGCGTAAATGGGTAGGGGGCTTCAAATCGT
CCCCCCATACGATATAAGTTGTTACTAGTGCTTGGATTCTCACCAATAAAAAACGCCCGGCGGCAACCGA
GCGTTCTGAACAAATCCAGATGGAGTTCTGAGGTCATTACTGGATCTATCAACAGGAGTCCAAGCGAGCT
CGATATCAAATTACGCCCCGCCCTGCCACTCATCGCAGTACTGTTGTAATTCATTAAGCATTCTGCCGAC
ATGGAAGCCATCACAAACGGCATGATGAACCTGAATCGCCAGCGGCATCAGCACCTTGTCGCCTTGCGTA
TAATATTTGCCCATGGTGAAAACGGGGGCGAAGAAGTTGTCCATATTGGCCACGTTTAAATCAAAACTGG
TGAAACTCACCCAGGGATTGGCTGAGACGAAAAACATATTCTCAATAAACCCTTTAGGGAAATAGGCCAG
GTTTTCACCGTAACACGCCACATCTTGCGAATATATGTGTAGAAACTGCCGGAAATCGTCGTGGTATTCA
CTCCAGAGCGATGAAAACGTTTCAGTTTGCTCATGGAAAACGGTGTAACAAGGGTGAACACTATCCCATA
TCACCAGCTCACCGTCTTTCATTGCCATACGAAATTCCGGATGAGCATTCATCAGGCGGGCAAGAATGTG
AATAAAGGCCGGATAAAACTTGTGCTTATTTTTCTTTACGGTCTTTAAAAAGGCCGTAATATCCAGCTGA
ACGGTCTGGTTATAGGTACATTGAGCAACTGACTGAAATGCCTCAAAATGTTCTTTACGATGCCATTGGG
ATATATCAACGGTGGTATATCCAGTGATTTTTTTCTCCATTTTAGCTTCCTTAGCTCCTGAAAATCTCGA
TAACTCAAAAAATACGCCCGGTAGTGATCTTATTTCATTATGGTGAAAGTTGGAACCTCTTACGTGCCGA
TCAACGTCTCATTGATACCTGAAACAAAACCCATCGTACGGCCAAGGAAGTCTCCAATAACTGTGATCCA
CCACAAGCGCCAGGGTTTTCCCAGTCACGACGTTGTAAAACGACGGCCAGTCATGCATAATCCGCACGCA
TCTGGAATAAGGAAGTGCCATTCCGCCTGACCT
Features (pLannotate 1.2.2; 6 found; start..end, strand, type, name):
     11..1429    +  CDS            CYP716A44: C7A44_SOLLC - Experimental evidence at protein level: Swiss-Prot protein existence level 1. Catalyzes the carboxylation of beta-amyrin at the C-28 position to form oleanolate (PubMed:28194155). Catalyzes the carboxylation of alpha-amyrin at the C-28 position to form ursolate (PubMed:28194155). From Solanum lycopersicum (Tomato) (Lycopersicon esculentum).
   1695..2283    -  rep_origin     ori: high-copy-number ColE1/pMB1/pBR322/pUC origin of replication
   2416..2510    -  terminator     lambda t0 terminator: transcription terminator from phage lambda
   2534..3190    -  CDS            cat: CAT_ECOLX - Experimental evidence at protein level: Swiss-Prot protein existence level 1. This enzyme is an effector of chloramphenicol resistance in bacteria. From Escherichia coli. This protein is used as a marker in many commonly used cloning vectors, such as pACYC184.
   3191..3293    -  promoter       cat promoter: promoter of the E. coli cat gene encoding chloramphenicol acetyltransferase
   3368..3411    -  CDS            lacZα (fragment): LacZα fragment of β-galactosidase; lacZ fragment
