[The description below was written by a language model from this plasmid's Addgene catalogue record and pLannotate feature annotations shown in this document.]
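Description:
pEPMS0CM0040 is a Level 0 (L0) standard part for modular Golden Gate-style assembly of plant expression constructs, built on the pTwist Chlor High Copy backbone. It is a small plasmid of about 3.5 kb that is maintained in E. coli through a high-copy ColE1/pUC-type origin of replication. Selection is with chloramphenicol, provided by a cat (chloramphenicol acetyltransferase) gene driven by its native promoter and followed by the phage lambda t0 terminator. A short residual lacZα fragment is also annotated in the backbone.

The payload is the coding sequence of CYP716A429, a cytochrome P450 from Calendula officinalis (pot marigold), supplied without a stop codon. This format lets the part be joined in frame to a downstream element such as a C-terminal tag during assembly. Internal BsaI sites were removed by silent mutation, which "domesticates" the sequence so that it is not cut during Type IIS assembly. The automated annotation labels the roughly 1.4 kb open reading frame as CYP716A44, a tomato enzyme that oxidises α- and β-amyrin at C-28. This label reflects similarity to a related CYP716A family member, not the identity of the insert, and the record does not state the catalytic activity of the Calendula enzyme itself.

The plasmid carries no plant promoter, terminator or plant selectable marker, so it is not an expression vector on its own. It serves as a building block to be combined with regulatory parts into higher-level transcriptional units. The associated work concerns triterpenoid biosynthesis in Calendula officinalis, which suggests its use in reconstituting or testing candidate pathway enzymes in plants.
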