Addgene plasmid #227522: pEPMS0CM0040
Purpose: L0 part - CDS (without STOP codon)
Depositing lab: Nicola Patron. Depositing organization: Earlham Institute. Publication: Biosynthesis and bioactivity of anti-inflammatory triterpenoids in Calendula officinalis. Golubova D, Salmon M, Su H, Tansley C, Kaithakottil GG, Linsmith G, Schudoma C, Swarbreck D, O'Connell MA, Patron NJ. Nat Commun. 2025 Jul 28;16(1):6941. doi: 10.1038/s41467-025-62269-w. PubMed 40721615.
Backbone
  Vector backbone: pTwist Chlor High Copy
  Vector type: Plant Expression
Growth in bacteria
  Bacterial resistance: Chloramphenicol, 25 μg/mL
  Growth temperature: 37°C
  Growth strain: DH5alpha
  Copy number: High Copy
Gene/Insert
  Gene/Insert name: CYP716A429 (Calendula officinalis cytochrome P450 3)
  Species: Calendula officinalis
  Mutation: BsaI sites removed by silent mutation
  Cloning method: Restriction Enzyme; 5′ cloning site unknown (unknown if destroyed)
Terms and licenses: Academic/Nonprofit Terms; Industry Terms: Not Available to Industry
How to cite: pEPMS0CM0040 was a gift from Nicola Patron (Addgene plasmid # 227522 ; http://n2t.net/addgene:227522 ; RRID:Addgene_227522)
